>Addgene plasmid #232911 | pET/His-GST-Rab1a(Q70L) | addgene full sequence | sequence record 482325 | Addgene NGS Result
TTCTTGAAGACGAAAGGGCCTCGTGATACGCCTATTTTTATAGGTTAATGTCATGATAATAATGGTTTCT
TAGACGTCAGGTGGCACTTTTCGGGGAAATGTGCGCGGAACCCCTATTTGTTTATTTTTCTAAATACATT
CAAATATGTATCCGCTCATGAGACAATAACCCTGATAAATGCTTCAATAACATTGAAAAAGGAAGAGTAT
GAGTATTCAACATTTCCGTGTCGCCCTTATTCCCTTTTTTGCGGCATTTTGCCTTCCTGTTTTTGCTCAC
CCAGAAACGCTGGTGAAAGTAAAAGATGCTGAAGATCAGTTGGGTGCACGAGTGGGTTACATCGAACTGG
ATCTCAACAGCGGTAAGATCCTTGAGAGTTTTCGCCCCGAAGAACGTTTTCCAATGATGAGCACTTTTAA
AGTTCTGCTATGTGGCGCGGTATTATCCCGTGTTGACGCCGGGCAAGAGCAACTCGGTCGCCGCATACAC
TATTCTCAGAATGACTTGGTTGAGTACTCACCAGTCACAGAAAAGCATCTTACGGATGGCATGACAGTAA
GAGAATTATGCAGTGCTGCCATAACCATGAGTGATAACACTGCGGCCAACTTACTTCTGACAACGATCGG
AGGACCGAAGGAGCTAACCGCTTTTTTGCACAACATGGGGGATCATGTAACTCGCCTTGATCGTTGGGAA
CCGGAGCTGAATGAAGCCATACCAAACGACGAGCGTGACACCACGATGCCTGCAGCAATGGCAACAACGT
TGCGCAAACTATTAACTGGCGAACTACTTACTCTAGCTTCCCGGCAACAATTAATAGACTGGATGGAGGC
GGATAAAGTTGCAGGACCACTTCTGCGCTCGGCCCTTCCGGCTGGCTGGTTTATTGCTGATAAATCTGGA
GCCGGTGAGCGTGGGTCTCGCGGTATCATTGCAGCACTGGGGCCAGATGGTAAGCCCTCCCGTATCGTAG
TTATCTACACGACGGGGAGTCAGGCAACTATGGATGAACGAAATAGACAGATCGCTGAGATAGGTGCCTC
ACTGATTAAGCATTGGTAACTGTCAGACCAAGTTTACTCATATATACTTTAGATTGATTTAAAACTTCAT
TTTTAATTTAAAAGGATCTAGGTGAAGATCCTTTTTGATAATCTCATGACCAAAATCCCTTAACGTGAGT
TTTCGTTCCACTGAGCGTCAGACCCCGTAGAAAAGATCAAAGGATCTTCTTGAGATCCTTTTTTTCTGCG
CGTAATCTGCTGCTTGCAAACAAAAAAACCACCGCTACCAGCGGTGGTTTGTTTGCCGGATCAAGAGCTA
CCAACTCTTTTTCCGAAGGTAACTGGCTTCAGCAGAGCGCAGATACCAAATACTGTCCTTCTAGTGTAGC
CGTAGTTAGGCCACCACTTCAAGAACTCTGTAGCACCGCCTACATACCTCGCTCTGCTAATCCTGTTACC
AGTGGCTGCTGCCAGTGGCGATAAGTCGTGTCTTACCGGGTTGGACTCAAGACGATAGTTACCGGATAAG
GCGCAGCGGTCGGGCTGAACGGGGGGTTCGTGCACACAGCCCAGCTTGGAGCGAACGACCTACACCGAAC
TGAGATACCTACAGCGTGAGCTATGAGAAAGCGCCACGCTTCCCGAAGGGAGAAAGGCGGACAGGTATCC
GGTAAGCGGCAGGGTCGGAACAGGAGAGCGCACGAGGGAGCTTCCAGGGGGAAACGCCTGGTATCTTTAT
AGTCCTGTCGGGTTTCGCCACCTCTGACTTGAGCGTCGATTTTTGTGATGCTCGTCAGGGGGGCGGAGCC
TATGGAAAAACGCCAGCAACGCGGCCTTTTTACGGTTCCTGGCCTTTTGCTGGCCTTTTGCTCACATGTT
CTTTCCTGCGTTATCCCCTGATTCTGTGGATAACCGTATTACCGCCTTTGAGTGAGCTGATACCGCTCGC
CGCAGCCGAACGACCGAGCGCAGCGAGTCAGTGAGCGAGGAAGCGGAAGAGCGCCTGATGCGGTATTTTC
TCCTTACGCATCTGTGCGGTATTTCACACCGCAATGGTGCACTCTCAGTACAATCTGCTCTGATGCCGCA
TAGTTAAGCCAGTATACACTCCGCTATCGCTACGTGACTGGGTCATGGCTGCGCCCCGACACCCGCCAAC
ACCCGCTGACGCGCCCTGACGGGCTTGTCTGCTCCCGGCATCCGCTTACAGACAAGCTGTGACCGTCTCC
GGGAGCTGCATGTGTCAGAGGTTTTCACCGTCATCACCGAAACGCGCGAGGCAGCTGCGGTAAAGCTCAT
CAGCGTGGTCGTGAAGCGATTCACAGATGTCTGCCTGTTCATCCGCGTCCAGCTCGTTGAGTTTCTCCAG
AAGCGTTAATGTCTGGCTTCTGATAAAGCGGGCCATGTTAAGGGCGGTTTTTTCCTGTTTGGTCACTGAT
GCCTCCGTGTAAGGGGGATTTCTGTTCATGGGGGTAATGATACCGATGAAACGAGAGAGGATGCTCACGA
TACGGGTTACTGATGATGAACATGCCCGGTTACTGGAACGTTGTGAGGGTAAACAACTGGCGGTATGGAT
GCGGCGGGACCAGAGAAAAATCACTCAGGGTCAATGCCAGCGCTTCGTTAATACAGATGTAGGTGTTCCA
CAGGGTAGCCAGCAGCATCCTGCGATGCAGATCCGGAACATAATGGTGCAGGGCGCTGACTTCCGCGTTT
CCAGACTTTACGAAACACGGAAACCGAAGACCATTCATGTTGTTGCTCAGGTCGCAGACGTTTTGCAGCA
GCAGTCGCTTCACGTTCGCTCGCGTATCGGTGATTCATTCTGCTAACCAGTAAGGCAACCCCGCCAGCCT
AGCCGGGTCCTCAACGACAGGAGCACGATCATGCGCACCCGTGGCCAGGACCCAACGCTGCCCGAGATGC
GCCGCGTGCGGCTGCTGGAGATGGCGGACGCGATGGATATGTTCTGCCAAGGGTTGGTTTGCGCATTCAC
AGTTCTCCGCAAGAATTGATTGGCTCCAATTCTTGGAGTGGTGAATCCGTTAGCGAGGTGCCGCCGGCTT
CCATTCAGGTCGAGGTGGCCCGGCTCCATGCACCGCGACGCAACGCGGGGAGGCAGACAAGGTATAGGGC
GGCGCCTACAATCCATGCCAACCCGTTCCATGTGCTCGCCGAGGCGGCATAAATCGCCGTGACGATCAGC
GGTCCAATGATCGAAGTTAGGCTGGTAAGAGCCGCGAGCGATCCTTGAAGCTGTCCCTGATGGTCGTCAT
CTACCTGCCTGGACAGCATGGCCTGCAACGCGGGCATCCCGATGCCGCCGGAAGCGAGAAGAATCATAAT
GGGGAAGGCCATCCAGCCTCGCGTCGCGAACGCCAGCAAGACGTAGCCCAGCGCGTCGGCCGCCATGCCG
GCGATAATGGCCTGCTTCTCGCCGAAACGTTTGGTGGCGGGACCAGTGACGAAGGCTTGAGCGAGGGCGT
GCAAGATTCCGAATACCGCAAGCGACAGGCCGATCATCGTCGCGCTCCAGCGAAAGCGGTCCTCGCCGAA
AATGACCCAGAGCGCTGCCGGCACCTGTCCTACGAGTTGCATGATAAAGAAGACAGTCATAAGTGCGGCG
ACGATAGTCATGCCCCGCGCCCACCGGAAGGAGCTGACTGGGTTGAAGGCTCTCAAGGGCATCGGTCGAC
GCTCTCCCTTATGCGACTCCTGCATTAGGAAGCAGCCCAGTAGTAGGTTGAGGCCGTTGAGCACCGCCGC
CGCAAGGAATGGTGCATGCAAGGAGATGGCGCCCAACAGTCCCCCGGCCACGGGGCCTGCCACCATACCC
ACGCCGAAACAAGCGCTCATGAGCCCGAAGTGGCGAGCCCGATCTTCCCCATCGGTGATGTCGGCGATAT
AGGCGCCAGCAACCGCACCTGTGGCGCCGGTGATGCCGGCCACGATGCGTCCGGCGTAGAGGATCGAGAT
CTCGATCCCGCGAAATTAATACGACTCACTATAGGGAGACCACAACGGTTTCCCTCTAGTGCCGGCTCCG
GAGAGCTCTTTAATTAAGCGGCCGCCCTGCAGGACTCGAGTTCTAGAAATAATTTTGTTTAACTTTAAGA
AGGAGATATACATATGAAATCTTCTCACCATCACCATCACCATGGTTCTTCTATGTCCCCTATACTAGGT
TATTGGAAAATTAAGGGCCTTGTGCAACCCACTCGACTTCTTTTGGAATATCTTGAAGAAAAATATGAAG
AGCATTTGTATGAGCGCGATGAAGGTGATAAATGGCGAAACAAAAAGTTTGAATTGGGTTTGGAGTTTCC
CAATCTTCCTTATTATATTGATGGTGATGTTAAATTAACACAGTCTATGGCCATCATACGTTATATAGCT
GACAAGCACAACATGTTGGGTGGTTGTCCAAAAGAGCGTGCAGAGATTTCAATGCTTGAAGGAGCGGTTT
TGGATATTAGATACGGTGTTTCGAGAATTGCATATAGTAAAGACTTTGAAACTCTCAAAGTTGATTTTCT
TAGCAAGCTACCTGAAATGCTGAAAATGTTCGAAGATCGTTTATGTCATAAAACATATTTAAATGGTGAT
CATGTAACCCATCCTGACTTCATGTTGTATGACGCTCTTGATGTTGTTTTATACATGGACCCAATGTGCC
TGGATGCGTTCCCAAAATTAGTTTGTTTTAAAAAACGTATTGAAGCTATCCCACAAATTGATAAGTACTT
GAAATCCAGCAAGTATATAGCATGGCCTTTGCAGGGCTGGCAAGCCACGTTTGGTGGTGGCGACCATCCT
CCAAAAGGGATCGAGGAAAACCTGTACTTCCAATCCAATGCAATGTCAAGTATGAACCCTGAGTATGATT
ACCTGTTCAAACTGCTGCTGATTGGCGATTCTGGCGTGGGCAAGAGCTGTCTGCTGCTGAGGTTCGCCGA
CGATACCTACACAGAGTCTTATATCAGCACCATCGGCGTGGACTTTAAGATCCGCACCATCGAGCTGGAT
GGCAAGACAATCAAGCTGCAGATCTGGGACACAGCCGGCCTGGAGCGGTTCAGAACCATCACAAGCTCCT
ACTATCGGGGCGCCCACGGCATCATCGTGGTGTACGACGTGACCGATCAGGAGAGCTTTAACAATGTGAA
GCAGTGGCTGCAGGAGATCGACAGGTATGCCTCCGAGAACGTGAATAAGCTGCTGGTGGGCAACAAGTGC
GACCTGACCACAAAGAAGGTGGTGGATTACACCACAGCCAAGGAGTTCGCCGATTCCCTGGGCATCCCCT
TCCTGGAGACAAGCGCCAAGAACGCCACAAATGTGGAGCAGTCTTTCATGACAATGGCCGCCGAGATCAA
GAAGCGGATGGGCCCTGGCGCCACAGCCGGCGGCGCCGAGAAAAGCAATGTCAAAATCCAGTCTACACCC
GTCAAGCAGTCAGGGGGAGGCTGTTGTTAATAACATTGGAAGTGGATAACGGATCCGCGATCGCGGCGCG
CCACCTGGTGGCCGGCCGGTACCACGCGTGCGCGCTGATCCGGCTGCTAACAAAGCCCGAAAGGAAGCTG
AGTTGGCTGCTGCCACCGCTGAGCAATAACTAGCATAACCCCTTGGGGCCTCTAAACGGGTCTTGAGGGG
TTTTTTGCTGAAAGGAGGAACTATATCCGGATATCCACAGGACGGGTGTGGTCGCCATGATCGCGTAGTC
GATAGTGGCTCCAAGTAGCGAAGCGAGCAGGACTGGGCGGCGGCCAAAGCGGTCGGACAGTGCTCCGAGA
ACGGGTGCGCATAGAAATTGCATCAACGCATATAGCGCTAGCAGCACGCCATAGTGACTGGCGATGCTGT
CGGAATGGACGATATCCCGCAAGAGGCCCGGCAGTACCGGCATAACCAAGCCTATGCCTACAGCATCCAG
GGTGACGGTGCCGAGGATGACGATGAGCGCATTGTTAGATTTCATACACGGTGCCTGACTGCGTTAGCAA
TTTAACTGTGATAAACTACCGCATTAAAGCTTATCGATGATAAGCTGTCAAACATGAGAA
Features (pLannotate 1.2.2; 17 found; start..end, strand, type, name):
    104..208     +  promoter       AmpR promoter: bla
    209..1069    +  CDS            AmpR: β-lactamase; bla; confers resistance to ampicillin, carbenicillin, and related antibiotics
   1240..1828    +  rep_origin     ori: high-copy-number ColE1/pMB1/pBR322/pUC origin of replication
   2014..2153    -  misc_feature   bom: basis of mobility region from pBR322
   2255..2446    -  CDS            rop: Rop protein, which maintains plasmids at low copy number; rop
   2463..2843    +  CDS            YPB1_ECOLX: Protein predicted: Swiss-Prot protein existence level 4. From Escherichia coli.
   3085..3985    -  CDS            TcR (fragment): tetracycline efflux protein; tet; confers resistance to tetracycline
   4007..4025    +  promoter       T7 promoter: promoter for bacteriophage T7 RNA polymerase
   4114..4136    +  RBS            RBS: efficient ribosome binding site from bacteriophage T7 gene 10 (Olins and Rangwala, 1989)
   4156..4173    +  CDS            6xHis: 6xHis affinity tag
   4183..4836    +  CDS            GST26_SCHJA: Experimental evidence at protein level: Swiss-Prot protein existence level 1. GST isoenzymes appear to play a central role in the parasite detoxification system. Other functions are also suspected including a role in increasing the solubility of haematin in the parasite gut. From Schistosoma japonicum (Blood fluke).
   4846..4862    +  CDS            TEV site (fragment): tobacco etch virus (TEV) protease recognition and cleavage site
   4873..5487    +  CDS            RAB1A: RAB1A_CANLF - Also known as RAB1. Experimental evidence at protein level: Swiss-Prot protein existence level 1. The small GTPases Rab are key regulators of intracellular membrane trafficking, from the formation of transport vesicles to their fusion with membranes (PubMed:1429835). Rabs cycle between an inactive GDP-bound form and an active GTP-bound form that is able to recruit to membranes different sets of downstream effectors directly responsible for vesicle formation, movement, tethering and fusion (PubMed:1429835). RAB1A regulates vesicular protein transport from the endoplasmic reticulum
   5573..5622    +  CDS            SET1 (fragment): solubility-enhancement tag derived from T7 phage gene 10B
   5630..5677    +  terminator     T7 terminator: transcription terminator for bacteriophage T7 RNA polymerase
   5703..5995    -  CDS            TcR (fragment): tetracycline efflux protein; tet; confers resistance to tetracycline
   6043..6071    -  promoter       tet promoter: E. coli promoter for tetracycline efflux protein gene
