>Addgene plasmid #232911 | pET/His-GST-Rab1a(Q70L) Sequencing Result | analyzer sequence | sequence record 465279
TCTTGAAGACGAAAGGGCCTCGTGATACGCCTATTTTTATAGGTTAATGTCATGATAATAATGGTTTCTT
AGACGTCAGGTGGCACTTTTCGGGGAAATGTGCGCGGAACCCCTATTTGTTTATTTTTCTAAATACATTC
AAATATGTATCCGCTCATGAGACAATAACCCTGATAAATGCTTCAATAACATTGAAAAAGGAAGAGTATG
AGTATTCAACATTTCCGTGTCGCCCTTATTCCCTTTTTTGCGGCATTTTGCCTTCCTGTTTTTGCTCACC
CAGAAACGCTGGTGAAAGTAAAAGATGCTGAAGATCAGTTGGGTGCACGAGTGGGTTACATCGAACTGGA
TCTCAACAGCGGTAAGATCCTTGAGAGTTTTCGCCCCGAAGAACGTTTTCCAATGATGAGCACTTTTAAA
GTTCTGCTATGTGGCGCGGTATTATCCCGTGTTGACGCCGGGCAAGAGCAACTCGGTCGCCGCATACACT
ATTCTCAGAATGACTTGGTTGAGTACTCACCAGTCACAGAAAAGCATCTTACGGATGGCATGACAGTAAG
AGAATTATGCAGTGCTGCCATAACCATGAGTGATAACACTGCGGCCAACTTACTTCTGACAACGATCGGA
GGACCGAAGGAGCTAACCGCTTTTTTGCACAACATGGGGGATCATGTAACTCGCCTTGATCGTTGGGAAC
CGGAGCTGAATGAAGCCATACCAAACGACGAGCGTGACACCACGATGCCTGCAGCAATGGCAACAACGTT
GCGCAAACTATTAACTGGCGAACTACTTACTCTAGCTTCCCGGCAACAATTAATAGACTGGATGGAGGCG
GATAAAGTTGCAGGACCACTTCTGCGCTCGGCCCTTCCGGCTGGCTGGTTTATTGCTGATAAATCTGGAG
CCGGTGAGCGTGGGTCTCGCGGTATCATTGCAGCACTGGGGCCAGATGGTAAGCCCTCCCGTATCGTAGT
TATCTACACGACGGGGAGTCAGGCAACTATGGATGAACGAAATAGACAGATCGCTGAGATAGGTGCCTCA
CTGATTAAGCATTGGTAACTGTCAGACCAAGTTTACTCATATATACTTTAGATTGATTTAAAACTTCATT
TTTAATTTAAAAGGATCTAGGTGAAGATCCTTTTTGATAATCTCATGACCAAAATCCCTTAACGTGAGTT
TTCGTTCCACTGAGCGTCAGACCCCGTAGAAAAGATCAAAGGATCTTCTTGAGATCCTTTTTTTCTGCGC
GTAATCTGCTGCTTGCAAACAAAAAAACCACCGCTACCAGCGGTGGTTTGTTTGCCGGATCAAGAGCTAC
CAACTCTTTTTCCGAAGGTAACTGGCTTCAGCAGAGCGCAGATACCAAATACTGTCCTTCTAGTGTAGCC
GTAGTTAGGCCACCACTTCAAGAACTCTGTAGCACCGCCTACATACCTCGCTCTGCTAATCCTGTTACCA
GTGGCTGCTGCCAGTGGCGATAAGTCGTGTCTTACCGGGTTGGACTCAAGACGATAGTTACCGGATAAGG
CGCAGCGGTCGGGCTGAACGGGGGGTTCGTGCACACAGCCCAGCTTGGAGCGAACGACCTACACCGAACT
GAGATACCTACAGCGTGAGCTATGAGAAAGCGCCACGCTTCCCGAAGGGAGAAAGGCGGACAGGTATCCG
GTAAGCGGCAGGGTCGGAACAGGAGAGCGCACGAGGGAGCTTCCAGGGGGAAACGCCTGGTATCTTTATA
GTCCTGTCGGGTTTCGCCACCTCTGACTTGAGCGTCGATTTTTGTGATGCTCGTCAGGGGGGCGGAGCCT
ATGGAAAAACGCCAGCAACGCGGCCTTTTTACGGTTCCTGGCCTTTTGCTGGCCTTTTGCTCACATGTTC
TTTCCTGCGTTATCCCCTGATTCTGTGGATAACCGTATTACCGCCTTTGAGTGAGCTGATACCGCTCGCC
GCAGCCGAACGACCGAGCGCAGCGAGTCAGTGAGCGAGGAAGCGGAAGAGCGCCTGATGCGGTATTTTCT
CCTTACGCATCTGTGCGGTATTTCACACCGCAATGGTGCACTCTCAGTACAATCTGCTCTGATGCCGCAT
AGTTAAGCCAGTATACACTCCGCTATCGCTACGTGACTGGGTCATGGCTGCGCCCCGACACCCGCCAACA
CCCGCTGACGCGCCCTGACGGGCTTGTCTGCTCCCGGCATCCGCTTACAGACAAGCTGTGACCGTCTCCG
GGAGCTGCATGTGTCAGAGGTTTTCACCGTCATCACCGAAACGCGCGAGGCAGCTGCGGTAAAGCTCATC
AGCGTGGTCGTGAAGCGATTCACAGATGTCTGCCTGTTCATCCGCGTCCAGCTCGTTGAGTTTCTCCAGA
AGCGTTAATGTCTGGCTTCTGATAAAGCGGGCCATGTTAAGGGCGGTTTTTTCCTGTTTGGTCACTGATG
CCTCCGTGTAAGGGGGATTTCTGTTCATGGGGGTAATGATACCGATGAAACGAGAGAGGATGCTCACGAT
ACGGGTTACTGATGATGAACATGCCCGGTTACTGGAACGTTGTGAGGGTAAACAACTGGCGGTATGGATG
CGGCGGGACCAGAGAAAAATCACTCAGGGTCAATGCCAGCGCTTCGTTAATACAGATGTAGGTGTTCCAC
AGGGTAGCCAGCAGCATCCTGCGATGCAGATCCGGAACATAATGGTGCAGGGCGCTGACTTCCGCGTTTC
CAGACTTTACGAAACACGGAAACCGAAGACCATTCATGTTGTTGCTCAGGTCGCAGACGTTTTGCAGCAG
CAGTCGCTTCACGTTCGCTCGCGTATCGGTGATTCATTCTGCTAACCAGTAAGGCAACCCCGCCAGCCTA
GCCGGGTCCTCAACGACAGGAGCACGATCATGCGCACCCGTGGCCAGGACCCAACGCTGCCCGAGATGCG
CCGCGTGCGGCTGCTGGAGATGGCGGACGCGATGGATATGTTCTGCCAAGGGTTGGTTTGCGCATTCACA
GTTCTCCGCAAGAATTGATTGGCTCCAATTCTTGGAGTGGTGAATCCGTTAGCGAGGTGCCGCCGGCTTC
CATTCAGGTCGAGGTGGCCCGGCTCCATGCACCGCGACGCAACGCGGGGAGGCAGACAAGGTATAGGGCG
GCGCCTACAATCCATGCCAACCCGTTCCATGTGCTCGCCGAGGCGGCATAAATCGCCGTGACGATCAGCG
GTCCAATGATCGAAGTTAGGCTGGTAAGAGCCGCGAGCGATCCTTGAAGCTGTCCCTGATGGTCGTCATC
TACCTGCCTGGACAGCATGGCCTGCAACGCGGGCATCCCGATGCCGCCGGAAGCGAGAAGAATCATAATG
GGGAAGGCCATCCAGCCTCGCGTCGCGAACGCCAGCAAGACGTAGCCCAGCGCGTCGGCCGCCATGCCGG
CGATAATGGCCTGCTTCTCGCCGAAACGTTTGGTGGCGGGACCAGTGACGAAGGCTTGAGCGAGGGCGTG
CAAGATTCCGAATACCGCAAGCGACAGGCCGATCATCGTCGCGCTCCAGCGAAAGCGGTCCTCGCCGAAA
ATGACCCAGAGCGCTGCCGGCACCTGTCCTACGAGTTGCATGATAAAGAAGACAGTCATAAGTGCGGCGA
CGATAGTCATGCCCCGCGCCCACCGGAAGGAGCTGACTGGGTTGAAGGCTCTCAAGGGCATCGGTCGACG
CTCTCCCTTATGCGACTCCTGCATTAGGAAGCAGCCCAGTAGTAGGTTGAGGCCGTTGAGCACCGCCGCC
GCAAGGAATGGTGCATGCAAGGAGATGGCGCCCAACAGTCCCCCGGCCACGGGGCCTGCCACCATACCCA
CGCCGAAACAAGCGCTCATGAGCCCGAAGTGGCGAGCCCGATCTTCCCCATCGGTGATGTCGGCGATATA
GGCGCCAGCAACCGCACCTGTGGCGCCGGTGATGCCGGCCACGATGCGTCCGGCGTAGAGGATCGAGATC
TCGATCCCGCGAAATTAATACGACTCACTATAGGGAGACCACAACGGTTTCCCTCTAGTGCCGGCTCCGG
AGAGCTCTTTAATTAAGCGGCCGCCCTGCAGGACTCGAGTTCTAGAAATAATTTTGTTTAACTTTAAGAA
GGAGATATACATATGAAATCTTCTCACCATCACCATCACCATGGTTCTTCTATGTCCCCTATACTAGGTT
ATTGGAAAATTAAGGGCCTTGTGCAACCCACTCGACTTCTTTTGGAATATCTTGAAGAAAAATATGAAGA
GCATTTGTATGAGCGCGATGAAGGTGATAAATGGCGAAACAAAAAGTTTGAATTGGGTTTGGAGTTTCCC
AATCTTCCTTATTATATTGATGGTGATGTTAAATTAACACAGTCTATGGCCATCATACGTTATATAGCTG
ACAAGCACAACATGTTGGGTGGTTGTCCAAAAGAGCGTGCAGAGATTTCAATGCTTGAAGGAGCGGTTTT
GGATATTAGATACGGTGTTTCGAGAATTGCATATAGTAAAGACTTTGAAACTCTCAAAGTTGATTTTCTT
AGCAAGCTACCTGAAATGCTGAAAATGTTCGAAGATCGTTTATGTCATAAAACATATTTAAATGGTGATC
ATGTAACCCATCCTGACTTCATGTTGTATGACGCTCTTGATGTTGTTTTATACATGGACCCAATGTGCCT
GGATGCGTTCCCAAAATTAGTTTGTTTTAAAAAACGTATTGAAGCTATCCCACAAATTGATAAGTACTTG
AAATCCAGCAAGTATATAGCATGGCCTTTGCAGGGCTGGCAAGCCACGTTTGGTGGTGGCGACCATCCTC
CAAAAGGGATCGAGGAAAACCTGTACTTCCAATCCAATATTGGAAGTGGATAACGGATCCGCGATCGCGG
CGCGCCACCTGGTGGCCGGCCGGTACCACGCGTGCGCGCTGATCCGGCTGCTAACAAAGCCCGAAAGGAA
GCTGAGTTGGCTGCTGCCACCGCTGAGCAATAACTAGCATAACCCCTTGGGGCCTCTAAACGGGTCTTGA
GGGGTTTTTTGCTGAAAGGAGGAACTATATCCGGATATCCACAGGACGGGTGTGGTCGCCATGATCGCGT
AGTCGATAGTGGCTCCAAGTAGCGAAGCGAGCAGGACTGGGCGGCGGCCAAAGCGGTCGGACAGTGCTCC
GAGAACGGGTGCGCATAGAAATTGCATCAACGCATATAGCGCTAGCAGCACGCCATAGTGACTGGCGATG
CTGTCGGAATGGACGATATCCCGCAAGAGGCCCGGCAGTACCGGCATAACCAAGCCTATGCCTACAGCAT
CCAGGGTGACGGTGCCGAGGATGACGATGAGCGCATTGTTAGATTTCATACACGGTGCCTGACTGCGTTA
GCAATTTAACTGTGATAAACTACCGCATTAAAGCTTATCGATGATAAGCTGTCAAACATGAGAAT
Features (pLannotate 1.2.2; 16 found; start..end, strand, type, name):
    103..207     +  promoter       AmpR promoter: bla
    208..1068    +  CDS            AmpR: β-lactamase; bla; confers resistance to ampicillin, carbenicillin, and related antibiotics
   1239..1827    +  rep_origin     ori: high-copy-number ColE1/pMB1/pBR322/pUC origin of replication
   2013..2152    -  misc_feature   bom: basis of mobility region from pBR322
   2254..2445    -  CDS            rop: Rop protein, which maintains plasmids at low copy number; rop
   2462..2842    +  CDS            YPB1_ECOLX: Protein predicted: Swiss-Prot protein existence level 4. From Escherichia coli.
   3084..3984    -  CDS            TcR (fragment): tetracycline efflux protein; tet; confers resistance to tetracycline
   4006..4024    +  promoter       T7 promoter: promoter for bacteriophage T7 RNA polymerase
   4113..4135    +  RBS            RBS: efficient ribosome binding site from bacteriophage T7 gene 10 (Olins and Rangwala, 1989)
   4155..4172    +  CDS            6xHis: 6xHis affinity tag
   4182..4835    +  CDS            GST26_SCHJA: Experimental evidence at protein level: Swiss-Prot protein existence level 1. GST isoenzymes appear to play a central role in the parasite detoxification system. Other functions are also suspected including a role in increasing the solubility of haematin in the parasite gut. From Schistosoma japonicum (Blood fluke).
   4845..4861    +  CDS            TEV site (fragment): tobacco etch virus (TEV) protease recognition and cleavage site
   4947..4996    +  CDS            SET1 (fragment): solubility-enhancement tag derived from T7 phage gene 10B
   5004..5051    +  terminator     T7 terminator: transcription terminator for bacteriophage T7 RNA polymerase
   5077..5369    -  CDS            TcR (fragment): tetracycline efflux protein; tet; confers resistance to tetracycline
   5417..5445    -  promoter       tet promoter: E. coli promoter for tetracycline efflux protein gene
