[The description below was written by a language model from this plasmid's Addgene catalogue record and pLannotate feature annotations shown in this document.]
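Description:
pET/His-GST-Rab1a(Q70L) is a pET-family bacterial expression plasmid for producing a tagged human RAB1A mutant in E. coli. The backbone is pBR322-derived. It carries a ColE1/pMB1-type origin with the bom mobility region and the rop gene, an ampicillin resistance cassette (bla with its own promoter) for selection, and leftover fragments of the tetracycline resistance gene and its promoter, split by the expression cassette and presumably non-functional. The catalogue lists the plasmid as high copy, although rop normally lowers copy number.

The expression cassette runs from a T7 promoter and the phage T7 gene 10 ribosome binding site to a T7 terminator, so transcription depends on a host that supplies T7 RNA polymerase. No lac operator or lacI gene is annotated. The open reading frame encodes an N-terminal 6xHis tag, Schistosoma japonicum glutathione S-transferase, a TEV protease recognition site and then RAB1A, which was inserted by ligation independent cloning. This arrangement allows purification on nickel or glutathione resin, and TEV cleavage can then remove both tags. A short fragment annotated as a T7 gene 10B-derived solubility tag lies downstream of the insert, and it is probably vector remnant sequence rather than part of the fusion.

RAB1A is a small GTPase that regulates vesicular transport from the endoplasmic reticulum. The Q70L substitution lies at the conserved catalytic glutamine, a change generally used to impair GTP hydrolysis and hold a Rab in its active GTP-bound state, though the record does not state this purpose. Two sequence records are attached. The 6,080 nt full sequence contains the RAB1A coding region, while the 5,455 nt analyzer record has the same backbone and tags with no RAB1A annotated. That shorter record appears to correspond to an empty or incompletely assembled vector.
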