Addgene plasmid #232911: pET/His-GST-Rab1a(Q70L)
Purpose: E. coli Expression
Depositing lab: James Hurley. Depositing organization: University of California, Berkeley.
Backbone
  Vector backbone: pET
  Vector type: Bacterial Expression
Growth in bacteria
  Bacterial resistance: Ampicillin, 100 μg/mL
  Growth temperature: 37°C
  Growth strain: DH5alpha
  Copy number: High Copy
Gene/Insert
  Gene/Insert name: RAB1A
  Species: H. sapiens (human)
  Mutation: Q70L
  Entrez Gene: RAB1A (a.k.a. RAB1, YPT1)
  Tag / fusion protein: His-GST (N terminal on insert)
  Cloning method: Ligation Independent Cloning
Terms and licenses: Academic/Nonprofit Terms; Industry Terms: Not Available to Industry
How to cite: pET/His-GST-Rab1a(Q70L) was a gift from James Hurley (Addgene plasmid # 232911 ; http://n2t.net/addgene:232911 ; RRID:Addgene_232911)
