>Addgene plasmid #232911 | pET/His-GST-Rab1a(Q70L) | depositor partial sequence | sequence record 458046 | HIS-GST-RAB1A(Q70L
ATGAAATCTTCTCACCATCACCATCACCATGGTTCTTCTATGTCCCCTATACTAGGTTATTGGAAAATTA
AGGGCCTTGTGCAACCCACTCGACTTCTTTTGGAATATCTTGAAGAAAAATATGAAGAGCATTTGTATGA
GCGCGATGAAGGTGATAAATGGCGAAACAAAAAGTTTGAATTGGGTTTGGAGTTTCCCAATCTTCCTTAT
TATATTGATGGTGATGTTAAATTAACACAGTCTATGGCCATCATACGTTATATAGCTGACAAGCACAACA
TGTTGGGTGGTTGTCCAAAAGAGCGTGCAGAGATTTCAATGCTTGAAGGAGCGGTTTTGGATATTAGATA
CGGTGTTTCGAGAATTGCATATAGTAAAGACTTTGAAACTCTCAAAGTTGATTTTCTTAGCAAGCTACCT
GAAATGCTGAAAATGTTCGAAGATCGTTTATGTCATAAAACATATTTAAATGGTGATCATGTAACCCATC
CTGACTTCATGTTGTATGACGCTCTTGATGTTGTTTTATACATGGACCCAATGTGCCTGGATGCGTTCCC
AAAATTAGTTTGTTTTAAAAAACGTATTGAAGCTATCCCACAAATTGATAAGTACTTGAAATCCAGCAAG
TATATAGCATGGCCTTTGCAGGGCTGGCAAGCCACGTTTGGTGGTGGCGACCATCCTCCAAAAGGGATCG
AGGAAAACCTGTACTTCCAATCCAATGCAATGTCAAGTATGAACCCTGAGTATGATTACCTGTTCAAACT
GCTGCTGATTGGCGATTCTGGCGTGGGCAAGAGCTGTCTGCTGCTGAGGTTCGCCGACGATACCTACACA
GAGTCTTATATCAGCACCATCGGCGTGGACTTTAAGATCCGCACCATCGAGCTGGATGGCAAGACAATCA
AGCTGCAGATCTGGGACACAGCCGGCCAGGAGCGGTTCAGAACCATCACAAGCTCCTACTATCGGGGCGC
CCACGGCATCATCGTGGTGTACGACGTGACCGATCAGGAGAGCTTTAACAATGTGAAGCAGTGGCTGCAG
GAGATCGACAGGTATGCCTCCGAGAACGTGAATAAGCTGCTGGTGGGCAACAAGTGCGACCTGACCACAA
AGAAGGTGGTGGATTACACCACAGCCAAGGAGTTCGCCGATTCCCTGGGCATCCCCTTCCTGGAGACAAG
CGCCAAGAACGCCACAAATGTGGAGCAGTCTTTCATGACAATGGCCGCCGAGATCAAGAAGCGGATGGGC
CCTGGCGCCACAGCCGGCGGCGCCGAGAAAAGCAATGTCAAAATCCAGTCTACACCCGTCAAGCAGTCAG
GGGGAGGCTGTTGTTAATAA
